>Addgene plasmid #13360 | pMXs-Fthl17 | addgene partial sequence | sequence record 19739 | 13360 with pBMN5'
ACTGCCGGATCTAGCTAGTTAATTAAGGATCCCAGTGTGGTGGTACGGGAAATCACAAGTTTGTACAAAA
AAGCAGGCTCCGCGGCCGCCCCCTTCACCATGGCCGAAGCGCCCTCTCGAGTGCGGCAGAACTATGACTG
GCAGTGCGAGGATGCTGTCAACACACACATCCAGCTGTACCTCCAATCCTCCTATGAGTACATGTCGATG
GCATTCTACTTTGACCGTGATGACGTGGCTCAGGAGAACTTCAAGCGTTTCTTCTTGACCAAGTCACACA
ACTGCCAGACCAGTGCAGAGATGTTCATGCACCTGCAGAATAAGCGTGGAGGCTGCATCTCCCTTCAGGA
CATCGCGAGACCAGAACGCAACAACTGGCACGGAGGATTTCAAGCCATGGAATGTGCCTTCCACATGGAG
ATGCTGATCAACCAGAGCCTGCTCAACATGCACGAAGTGGCCAAGGAGAAAGGCGACCCCCACCTCTGCC
ATTTCCTGGAGCAAAACTGCCTAGATCAGCAGGTCGACATTTTGAAGGAGATGAGCGGCTACCTGACCAA
CCTGCGCCAGATGGGAGCCGTAGAGCACAACTTGGCTGAGTACCTCTTTGACAAGCTCAGCCTGTCCTAA
AAGGGTGGGCGCGCCGACCCAGCTTTCTTGTACAAAGTGGTGATATTCCAGCTGAGCGCCGGTCGCTACC
ATTACCAGTTGGTCTGGTGTCAAAAATAATAATAACCGGGCAGGCCATGTCTGCCCGTATTTCGCGTAAG
GAAATCCATTATGTACTATTTAAACTCGAGCGGCCGCCAGCACAGTGGTCGACGATAAAATAAAAGATTT
TATTTAGTCTCCAGAAAAAGGGGGGA
