[The description below was written by a language model from this plasmid's Addgene catalogue record.]
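Description:
pMXs-Fthl17 is a retroviral mammalian expression plasmid built on the pMXs backbone (about 4.6 kb without insert), carrying the unmutated mouse gene for ferritin, heavy polypeptide-like 17 (Fthl17) as a 531 bp insert introduced by restriction enzyme cloning. It is maintained in E. coli as a high-copy plasmid under ampicillin selection. No feature table accompanies the record, so the bacterial origin, the promoter and any other regulatory elements are not explicitly listed. pMXs is generally known as a Moloney murine leukemia virus-derived vector in which the insert lies between the long terminal repeats, downstream of the packaging signal, and is transcribed from the 5′ LTR. The record does not mention any epitope tag, reporter or mammalian selection marker.

As with other vectors of this type, the plasmid is introduced into a packaging cell line that supplies the viral structural and enzymatic proteins in trans. The LTR-flanked transcript is then packaged into replication-defective particles that integrate stably into the genome of dividing target cells, giving sustained expression of the transgene. The construct is associated with the 2006 study that described induction of pluripotent stem cells from mouse embryonic and adult fibroblasts by defined factors. This suggests that Fthl17 was delivered retrovirally as one of the candidate genes tested for reprogramming activity, although the record itself does not spell out its role. It is suited to stable overexpression of mouse Fthl17 in cultured mammalian cells, for example in reprogramming or stem cell biology experiments.
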