Addgene plasmid #13360: pMXs-Fthl17
Depositing lab: Shinya Yamanaka. Publication: Induction of pluripotent stem cells from mouse embryonic and adult fibroblast cultures by defined factors. Takahashi K, Yamanaka S. Cell. 2006 Aug 25. 126(4):663-76. 10.1016/j.cell.2006.07.024 PubMed 16904174.
Backbone
  Vector backbone: pMXs
  Backbone size w/o insert (bp): 4600
  Vector type: Mammalian Expression, Retroviral
Growth in bacteria
  Bacterial resistance: Ampicillin, 100 μg/mL
  Growth temperature: 37°C
  Growth strain: DH5alpha
  Copy number: High Copy
Gene/Insert
  Gene/Insert name: ferritin, heavy polypeptide-like 17 (alt name: Fthl17)
  Species: M. musculus (mouse)
  Insert size (bp): 531
  Mutation: None
  Entrez Gene: Fthl17 (a.k.a. MGC129439)
  Cloning method: Restriction Enzyme
  Sequencing primers: 5′ pMX-S1811
Resource information
  A portion of this plasmid was derived from a plasmid made by: pMXs is from Dr. Toshio Kitamura of the University of Tokyo, the Institute of Medical Science. If you use this plasmid in a paper, please cite: Retrovirus-mediated gene transfer and expression cloning: powerful tools in functional genomics. Exp Hematol. 2003 Nov;31(11):1007-14. Kitamura T, Koshino Y, Shibata F, Oki T, Nakajima H, Nosaka T, Kumagai H.
Terms and licenses: Academic/Nonprofit Terms; Industry Terms: Not Available to Industry
Depositor comments: The sequence of primer pMX-S1811 is GAC GGC ATC GCA GCT TGG ATA CAC.
How to cite: pMXs-Fthl17 was a gift from Shinya Yamanaka (Addgene plasmid # 13360)
